Addgene plasmid #208794: pAAV-C2-SNAP
Purpose: For AAV production to express C2-SNAP in astrocytes
Depositing lab: Urte Neniskyte. Depositing organization: Vilnius University. Publication: Genetically encoded phosphatidylserine biosensor for in vitro, ex vivo and in vivo labelling. Dirvelyte E, Bujanauskiene D, Jankaityte E, Daugelaviciene N, Kisieliute U, Nagula I, Budvytyte R, Neniskyte U. Cell Mol Biol Lett. 2023 Jul 27;28(1):59. doi: 10.1186/s11658-023-00472-7. PubMed 37501184.
Backbone
  Vector backbone: pAAV-GFAP-mKate2.5f
  Backbone manufacturer: Viviana Gradinaru
  Backbone size w/o insert (bp): 4496
  Total vector size (bp): 5699
  Vector type: Mammalian Expression, AAV
Growth in bacteria
  Bacterial resistance: Ampicillin, 100 μg/mL
  Growth temperature: 37°C
  Growth strain: NEB Stable
  Copy number: High Copy
Gene/Insert
  Gene/Insert name: C2-SNAP (alt name: C2 domain)
  Species: M. musculus (mouse)
  Insert size (bp): 1203
  GenBank ID: 17304
  Entrez Gene: Mfge8 (a.k.a. MFG-E8, MP47, Mfgm, P47, SED1, lactadherin)
  Promoter: GFAP promoter
  Tag / fusion protein: SNAP-tag (C terminal on insert)
  Cloning method: Restriction Enzyme; 5′ cloning site AflII (not destroyed); 3′ cloning site BamHI (not destroyed)
  Sequencing primers: 5′ GAAGGTCTGAAGAGTTTACTCC; 3′ AATGAAAGCCATACGGGAAG
Terms and licenses: Academic/Nonprofit Terms; Industry Terms: Not Available to Industry
Depositor comments: Please note: The plasmid contains a 22bp deletion and three A/T mixed bases in the 5' ITR. The plasmid was successfully used for AAV packaging and expression in cells and tissues by the depositing lab. These discrepancies are not expected to affect plasmid function.
How to cite: pAAV-C2-SNAP was a gift from Urte Neniskyte (Addgene plasmid # 208794 ; http://n2t.net/addgene:208794 ; RRID:Addgene_208794)
