[The description below was written by a language model from this plasmid's Addgene catalogue record and pLannotate feature annotations shown in this document.]
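Description:
pAAV-C2-SNAP is an adeno-associated virus transfer plasmid built on the pAAV-GFAP-mKate2.5f backbone and intended for producing recombinant AAV that expresses a phosphatidylserine-binding reporter protein in astrocytes. It is maintained in bacteria through a high-copy ColE1/pUC-type origin and an ampicillin resistance gene (β-lactamase with its own promoter), both of which lie outside the AAV2 inverted terminal repeats and so are not packaged. The catalogue lists a total size of 5,699 bp, while the sequenced record is 5,663 nt. The depositor notes a 22 bp deletion and a few ambiguous bases in the 5′ ITR, consistent with the ITRs being annotated only as fragments. The plasmid was nevertheless reported to package and express successfully.

Between the ITRs, the catalogue states that a GFAP promoter drives the insert, giving astrocyte-directed expression. The automated annotation does not label this promoter and instead picks up only short Tet-responsive and yeast ADH1 promoter fragments in that region, which are probably incidental matches. The coding region consists of a fragment of mouse Mfge8 (lactadherin/MFG-E8), described as its C2 domain, which binds phosphatidylserine-enriched membranes. It is fused at its C terminus to SNAP-tag, an alkylguanine-DNA-alkyltransferase variant that covalently couples to benzylguanine-based dyes. A WPRE follows to enhance transcript stability and expression. An SV40 polyadenylation signal is also present, annotated on the reverse strand next to a small large T antigen fragment.

The construct serves as a genetically encoded biosensor, allowing exposed phosphatidylserine to be labelled with SNAP substrates in cultured cells, ex vivo tissue and in vivo.
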