Features (pLannotate 1.2.2; 13 found; start..end, strand, type, name):
     61..123     -  repeat_region  AAV2 ITR (fragment): inverted terminal repeat of adeno-associated virus serotype 2 inverted
    835..890     +  promoter       TRE3GV promoter (fragment): 3rd-generation Tet-responsive promoter that can be activated by binding of Tet-On® 3G, optimized for retroviral and lentiviral vectors
    916..933     +  promoter       ADH1 promoter (fragment): S. cerevisiae ADH1; promoter for alcohol dehydrogenase 1
   1031..1528    +  CDS            Mfge8 (fragment): MFGM_MOUSE - Experimental evidence at protein level: Swiss-Prot protein existence level 1. Contributes to phagocytic removal of apoptotic cells in many tissues. Specific ligand for the alpha-v/beta-3 and alpha-v/beta-5 receptors. Also binds to phosphatidylserine-enriched cell surfaces in a receptor-independent manner. Zona pellucida-binding protein which may play a role in gamete interaction (By similarity). Plays an important role in the maintenance of intestinal epithelial homeostasis and the promotion of mucosal healing. Promotes VEGF-dependent neovascularization. From Mus musculus (Mouse).
   1616..2158    +  CDS            SNAP-tag®: human O6-alkylguanine-DNA-alkyltransferase variant that forms covalent bonds with benzylguanine derivatives fast-reacting variant, optimized for mammalian expression
   2166..2754    +  misc_feature   WPRE: woodchuck hepatitis virus posttranscriptional regulatory element
   3317..3438    -  polyA_signal   SV40 poly(A) signal: SV40 polyadenylation signal
   3461..3529    -  CDS            large T antigen (fragment): large T antigen from SV40 (simian virus 40)
   3541..3670    +  repeat_region  AAV2 ITR (fragment): inverted terminal repeat of adeno-associated virus serotype 2 inverted
   3821..3925    +  promoter       AmpR promoter: bla
   3926..4786    +  CDS            AmpR: β-lactamase; bla; confers resistance to ampicillin, carbenicillin, and related antibiotics
   4957..5545    +  rep_origin     ori: high-copy-number ColE1/pMB1/pBR322/pUC origin of replication
   5661..43      +  repeat_region  AAV2 ITR (fragment) (across the origin): inverted terminal repeat of adeno-associated virus serotype 2 inverted
>Addgene plasmid #208794 | pAAV-C2-SNAP | addgene full sequence | sequence record 412604 | Addgene NGS Result
TTGGCCACTCCCTCTCTGCGCGCTCGCTCGCTCACTGAGGCCGCCCGGGCWWWGCCCGGGCGGCCTCAGT
GAGCGAGCGAGCGCGCAGAGAGGGAGTGGCCAACTCCATCACTAGGGGTTCCTACTAGTAACATATCCTG
GTGTGGAGTAGGGGACGCTGCTCTGACAGAGGCTCGGGGGCCTGAGCTGGCTCTGTGAGCTGGGGAGGAG
GCAGACAGCCAGGCCTTGTCTGCAAGCAGACCTGGCAGCATTGGGCTGGCCGCCCCCCAGGGCCTCCTCT
TCATGCCCAGTGAATGACTCACCTTGGCACAGACACAATGTTCGGGGTGGGCACAGTGCCTGCTTCCCGC
CGCACCCCAGCCCCCCTCAAATGCCTTCCGAGAAGCCCATTGAGCAGGGGGCTTGCATTGCACCCCAGCC
TGACAGCCTGGCATCTTGGGATAAAAGCAGCACAGCCCCCTAGGGGCTGCCCTTGCTGTGTGGCGCCACC
GGCGGTGGAGAACAAGGCTCTATTCAGCCTGTGCCCAGGAAAGGGGATCAGGGGATGCCCAGGCATGGAC
AGTGGGTGGCAGGGGGGGAGAGGAGGGCTGTCTGCTTCCCAGAAGTCCAAGGACACAAATGGGTGAGGGG
AGAGCTCTCCCCATAGCTGGGCTGCGGCCCAACCCCACCCCCTCAGGCTATGCCAGGGGGTGTTGCCAGG
GGCACCCGGGCATCGCCAGTCTAGCCCACTCCTTCATAAAGCCCTCGTATCCCAGGAGCGAGCAGAGCCA
GAGCAGGTTGGAGAGGAGACGCATCACCTCTGCTGCTTGCCTAAAACAGGTAAGTCCCATTAATCTCCCT
ATCAGTGATAGAGAAGGTCTGAAGAGTTTACTCCCTATCAGTGATAGAGATTAATTCCTCTACTAACCTT
GTTCATCTTTTCTTTTTTTTTCTACAGGTCCTGGGTGATTAACAGCTTAAGGCCGCCACCATGCAGGTCT
CCCGTGTGCTGGCCGCGCTGTGCGGCATGCTACTCTGCGCCTCTGGCCTCTTCGCCGCGTCTGGTGACCA
TATGCACGGATGTTCTGAGCCCCTGGGCCTGAAGAATAACACAATTCCTGACAGCCAGATGTCAGCCTCC
AGCAGCTACAAGACATGGAACCTGCGTGCTTTTGGCTGGTACCCCCACTTGGGAAGGCTGGATAATCAGG
GCAAGATCAATGCCTGGACGGCTCAGAGCAACAGTGCCAAGGAATGGCTGCAGGTTGACCTGGGCACTCA
GAGGCAAGTGACAGGAATCATCACCCAGGGGGCCCGTGACTTTGGCCACATCCAGTATGTGGCGTCCTAC
AAGGTAGCCCACAGTGATGATGGTGTGCAGTGGACTGTATATGAGGAGCAAGGAAGCAGCAAGGTCTTCC
AGGGCAACTTGGACAACAACTCCCACAAGAAGAACATCTTCGAGAAACCCTTCATGGCTCGCTACGTGCG
TGTCCTTCCAGTGTCCTGGCATAACCGCATCACCCTGCGCCTGGAGCTGCTGGGCTGTAAGCTTGGCACT
GGAGGCTCTGGAGGCACTGGAGGCTCTGGAGGCACCGGTAGCACTAGCGGCGGAAGCGGCGGGACAGGTA
CGCGTGACAAAGACTGCGAAATGAAGCGCACCACCCTGGATAGCCCTCTGGGCAAGCTGGAACTGTCTGG
GTGCGAACAGGGCCTGCACCGTATCATCTTCCTGGGCAAAGGAACATCTGCCGCCGACGCCGTGGAAGTG
CCTGCCCCAGCCGCCGTGCTGGGCGGACCAGAGCCACTGATGCAGGCCACCGCCTGGCTCAACGCCTACT
TTCACCAGCCTGAGGCCATCGAGGAGTTCCCTGTGCCAGCCCTGCACCACCCAGTGTTCCAGCAGGAGAG
CTTTACCCGCCAGGTGCTGTGGAAACTGCTGAAAGTGGTGAAGTTCGGAGAGGTCATCAGCTACAGCCAC
CTGGCCGCCCTGGCCGGCAATCCCGCCGCCACCGCCGCCGTGAAAACCGCCCTGAGCGGAAATCCCGTGC
CCATTCTGATCCCCTGCCACCGGGTGGTGCAGGGCGACCTGGACGTGGGGGGCTACGAGGGCGGGCTCGC
CGTGAAAGAGTGGCTGCTGGCCCACGAGGGCCACAGACTGGGCAAGCCTGGGCTGGGTGGATCCTAATCA
ACCTCTGGATTACAAAATTTGTGAAAGATTGACTGGTATTCTTAACTATGTTGCTCCTTTTACGCTATGT
GGATACGCTGCTTTAATGCCTTTGTATCATGCTATTGCTTCCCGTATGGCTTTCATTTTCTCCTCCTTGT
ATAAATCCTGGTTGCTGTCTCTTTATGAGGAGTTGTGGCCCGTTGTCAGGCAACGTGGCGTGGTGTGCAC
TGTGTTTGCTGACGCAACCCCCACTGGTTGGGGCATTGCCACCACCTGTCAGCTCCTTTCCGGGACTTTC
GCTTTCCCCCTCCCTATTGCCACGGCGGAACTCATCGCCGCCTGCCTTGCCCGCTGCTGGACAGGGGCTC
GGCTGTTGGGCACTGACAATTCCGTGGTGTTGTCGGGGAAATCATCGTCCTTTCCTTGGCTGCTCGCCTG
TGTTGCCACCTGGATTCTGCGCGGGACGTCCTTCTGCTACGTCCCTTCGGCCCTCAATCCAGCGGACCTT
CCTTCCCGCGGCCTGCTGCCGGCTCTGCGGCCTCTTCCGCGTCTTCGCCTTCGCCCTCAGACGAGTCGGA
TCTCCCTTTGGGCCGCCTCCCCGCCTGAATTCTGCATACTTCTTTACATTCCAGATATCTGCATCAAACA
CCATTGTCACACTCCATCGCGATCACGCGAGCCGAACGAACAAACCCAACAACATGAAACTACCTAGCGC
TTCTATTCAGCATGATGTCTTTCGTATACACAAATTCGGTTCTACAGGGTAACCTAGGCTGCATGTTTAA
ACATACATACTTCTTTACATTCCAGATATCTGCATCAAACACCATTGTCACACTCCATCGCGATCACGCG
AGCCGAACGAACAAACCCAACAACATGAAACTACCTAGCGCTTCTATTCAGCATGATGTCTTTCGTATAC
ACAAATTCGGTTCTACAGGGTAACCTAGGCTGCATGTTTAAACATACATACTTCTTTACATTCCAGATAT
CTGCATCAAACACCATTGTCACACTCCATCGCGATCACGCGAGCCGAACGAACAAACCCAACAACATGAA
ACTACCTAGCGCTTCTATTCAGCATGATGTCTTTCGTATACACAAATTCGGTTCTACAGGGTAACCTAGG
CTGCAGGTACCTTCGAGCAGACATGATAAGATACATTGATGAGTTTGGACAAACCACAACTAGAATGCAG
TGAAAAAAATGCTTTATTTGTGAAATTTGTGATGCTATTGCTTTATTTGTAACCATTATAAGCTGCAATA
AACAAGTTAACAACAACAATTGCATTCATTTTATGTTTCAGGTTCAGGGGGAGATGTGGGAGGTTTTTTA
AAGCAAGTAAAACCTCTACAAATGTGGTAAAATCAAGCTTAGGAACCCCTAGTGATGGAGTTGGCCACTC
CCTCTCTGCGCGCTCGCTCGCTCACTGAGGCCGGGCGACCAAAGGTCGCCCGACGCCCGGGCTTTGCCCG
GGCGGCCTCAGTGAGCGAGCGAGCGCGCAGAGAGGGAGTGGCCAAGCTAGCGGGCGATTAAGGAAAGGGC
TAGATCATTCTTGAAGACGAAAGGGCCTCGTGATACGCCTATTTTTATAGGTTAATGTCATGATAATAAT
GGTTTCTTAGACGTCAGGTGGCACTTTTCGGGGAAATGTGCGCGGAACCCCTATTTGTTTATTTTTCTAA
ATACATTCAAATATGTATCCGCTCATGAGACAATAACCCTGATAAATGCTTCAATAATATTGAAAAAGGA
AGAGTATGAGTATTCAACATTTCCGTGTCGCCCTTATTCCCTTTTTTGCGGCATTTTGCCTTCCTGTTTT
TGCTCACCCAGAAACGCTGGTGAAAGTAAAAGATGCTGAAGATCAGTTGGGTGCACGAGTGGGTTACATC
GAACTGGATCTCAACAGCGGTAAGATCCTTGAGAGTTTTCGCCCCGAAGAACGTTTTCCAATGATGAGCA
CTTTTAAAGTTCTGCTATGTGGCGCGGTATTATCCCGTGTTGACGCCGGGCAAGAGCAACTCGGTCGCCG
CATACACTATTCTCAGAATGACTTGGTTGAGTACTCACCAGTCACAGAAAAGCATCTTACGGATGGCATG
ACAGTAAGAGAATTATGCAGTGCTGCCATAACCATGAGTGATAACACTGCGGCCAACTTACTTCTGACAA
CGATCGGAGGACCGAAGGAGCTAACCGCTTTTTTGCACAACATGGGGGATCATGTAACTCGCCTTGATCG
TTGGGAACCGGAGCTGAATGAAGCCATACCAAACGACGAGCGTGACACCACGATGCCTGTAGCAATGGCA
ACAACGTTGCGCAAACTATTAACTGGCGAACTACTTACTCTAGCTTCCCGGCAACAATTAATAGACTGGA
TGGAGGCGGATAAAGTTGCAGGACCACTTCTGCGCTCGGCCCTTCCGGCTGGCTGGTTTATTGCTGATAA
ATCTGGAGCCGGTGAGCGTGGGTCTCGCGGTATCATTGCAGCACTGGGGCCAGATGGTAAGCCCTCCCGT
ATCGTAGTTATCTACACGACGGGGAGTCAGGCAACTATGGATGAACGAAATAGACAGATCGCTGAGATAG
GTGCCTCACTGATTAAGCATTGGTAACTGTCAGACCAAGTTTACTCATATATACTTTAGATTGATTTAAA
ACTTCATTTTTAATTTAAAAGGATCTAGGTGAAGATCCTTTTTGATAATCTCATGACCAAAATCCCTTAA
CGTGAGTTTTCGTTCCACTGAGCGTCAGACCCCGTAGAAAAGATCAAAGGATCTTCTTGAGATCCTTTTT
TTCTGCGCGTAATCTGCTGCTTGCAAACAAAAAAACCACCGCTACCAGCGGTGGTTTGTTTGCCGGATCA
AGAGCTACCAACTCTTTTTCCGAAGGTAACTGGCTTCAGCAGAGCGCAGATACCAAATACTGTTCTTCTA
GTGTAGCCGTAGTTAGGCCACCACTTCAAGAACTCTGTAGCACCGCCTACATACCTCGCTCTGCTAATCC
TGTTACCAGTGGCTGCTGCCAGTGGCGATAAGTCGTGTCTTACCGGGTTGGACTCAAGACGATAGTTACC
GGATAAGGCGCAGCGGTCGGGCTGAACGGGGGGTTCGTGCACACAGCCCAGCTTGGAGCGAACGACCTAC
ACCGAACTGAGATACCTACAGCGTGAGCTATGAGAAAGCGCCACGCTTCCCGAAGGGAGAAAGGCGGACA
GGTATCCGGTAAGCGGCAGGGTCGGAACAGGAGAGCGCACGAGGGAGCTTCCAGGGGGAAACGCCTGGTA
TCTTTATAGTCCTGTCGGGTTTCGCCACCTCTGACTTGAGCGTCGATTTTTGTGATGCTCGTCAGGGGGG
CGGAGCCTATGGAAAAACGCCAGCAACGCGGCCTTTTTACGGTTCCTGGCCTTTTGCTGGCCTTTTGCTC
ACATGTAATAAACACACACACACCAACAACCGTGGTTGGTTGTTGTGTTGGTTTATTCTCGAG
